Addgene plasmid #43063: I-CGCA
Depositing lab: Chad Cowan & Kiran Musunuru. Depositing organization: Harvard University. Publication: A TALEN Genome-Editing System for Generating Human Stem Cell-Based Disease Models. Ding Q, Lee YK, Schaefer EA, Peters DT, Veres A, Kim K, Kuperwasser N, Motola DL, Meissner TB, Hendriks WT, Trevisan M, Gupta RM, Moisan A, Banks E, Friesen M, Schinzel RT, Xia F, Tang A, Xia Y, Figueroa E, Wann A, Ahfeldt T, Daheron L, Zhang F, Rubin LL, Peng LF, Chung RT, Musunuru K, Cowan CA. Cell Stem Cell. 2012 Dec 12. pii: S1934-5909(12)00645-5. doi: 10.1016/j.stem.2012.11.011. PubMed 23246482.
Backbone
  Vector backbone: pCRII-TOPO
  Backbone manufacturer: Invitrogen
  Backbone size w/o insert (bp): 3973
  Vector type: Bacterial Cloning
Growth in bacteria
  Bacterial resistance: Ampicillin and Kanamycin, 100 & 50 μg/mL
  Growth temperature: 37°C
  Growth strain: Top10
  Copy number: High Copy
Gene/Insert
  Gene/Insert name: I-CGCA
  Species: Synthetic
  Insert size (bp): 424
  Cloning method: TOPO Cloning
  Sequencing primers: 5′ T7; 3′ M13-rev
Terms and licenses: Academic/Nonprofit Terms; Industry Terms: Not Available to Industry
How to cite: I-CGCA was a gift from Chad Cowan & Kiran Musunuru (Addgene plasmid # 43063 ; http://n2t.net/addgene:43063 ; RRID:Addgene_43063)
