[The description below was written by a language model from this plasmid's Addgene catalogue record.]
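Description:
I-CGCA is a bacterial cloning plasmid built on the commercial pCRII-TOPO backbone (about 4 kb without insert), into which a 424 bp synthetic fragment was placed by TOPO cloning. It is a high-copy plasmid maintained in E. coli, and the record lists both ampicillin and kanamycin resistance, consistent with the dual-marker design of this backbone. No feature table accompanies the record, so the origin of replication, the promoters flanking the cloning site and other backbone elements are not individually annotated. The listed sequencing primers (T7 on the 5′ side and M13 reverse on the 3′ side) indicate that the insert sits in the standard TOPO cloning site between those priming sites.

The insert is described only by its name and as synthetic, and the record does not spell out its content. The plasmid comes from a published TALEN genome-editing system for generating human stem cell-based disease models. In that context, the four-letter name and the insert size are consistent with a pre-assembled block of four TAL effector repeats recognising the bases C, G, C and A, with the "I" prefix possibly marking its position in an ordered assembly. This interpretation is an inference rather than something stated in the record. There is no mammalian promoter, reporter or expression cassette recorded, so the construct is best regarded as a storage and source plasmid. Its fragment would be taken out and combined with other library modules to build full-length, custom TALE DNA-binding arrays in a separate nuclease expression vector, rather than being used directly in cells.
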