>Addgene plasmid #43063 | I-CGCA | depositor partial sequence | sequence record 58328 | I-CGCA sequence 424 bps
CGTCTCCTGACCCCAGAGCAGGTCGTGGCGATCGCAAGCCACGACGGAGGAAAGCAAGCCTTGGAAACAG
TACAGAGGCTGTTGCCTGTGCTGTGCCAAGCGCACGGACTCACCCCAGAGCAGGTCGTGGCAATCGCGAG
CAATAACGGCGGAAAACAGGCTTTGGAAACGGTGCAGAGGCTCCTTCCAGTGCTGTGCCAAGCGCACGGC
CTCACCCCAGAGCAGGTCGTGGCGATCGCAAGCCACGACGGAGGAAAGCAAGCCTTGGAAACAGTACAGA
GGCTGTTGCCTGTGCTGTGCCAAGCGCACGGATTAACCCCAGAGCAGGTCGTGGCAATCGCCTCCAACAT
TGGCGGGAAACAGGCACTCGAGACTGTCCAGCGCCTGCTTCCCGTGCTGTGCCAAGCGCACGGCTTAAGA
GACG
