>Addgene plasmid #43063 | I-CGCA | addgene partial sequence | sequence record 60441 | M13-F20 5'-TGTAAAACGACGGCCAGT-3'
CTATAGGGCGAATTGGGCCCTCTAGATGCATGCTCGAGCGGCCGCCAGTGTGATGGATATCTGCAGAATT
CGCCCTTAAGTATCTTTCCTGTGCCCACGTCTCTTAAGCCGTGCGCTTGGCACAGCACGGGAAGCAGGCG
CTGGACAGTCTCGAGTGCCTGTTTCCCGCCAATGTTGGAGGCGATTGCCACGACCTGCTCTGGGGTTAAT
CCGTGCGCTTGGCACAGCACAGGCAACAGCCTCTGTACTGTTTCCAAGGCTTGCTTTCCTCCGTCGTGGC
TTGCGATCGCCACGACCTGCTCTGGGGTGAGGCCGTGCGCTTGGCACAGCACTGGAAGGAGCCTCTGCAC
CGTTTCCAAAGCCTGTTTTCCGCCGTTATTGCTCGCGATTGCCACGACCTGCTCTGGGGTGAGTCCGTGC
GCTTGGCACAGCACAGGCAACAGCCTCTGTACTGTTTCCAAGGCTTGCTTTCCTCCGTCGTGGCTTGCGA
TCGCCACGACCTGCTCTGGGGTCAGGAGACGCGCTAGGACGGCATCTATATAAGGGCGAATTCCAGCACA
CTGGCGGCCGTTACTAGTGGATCCGAGCTCGGTACCAAGCTTGATGCATAGCTTGAGTATTCTATAGTGT
CACCTAAATAGCTTGGCGTAATCATGGTCATAGCTGTTTCCTGTGTGAAATTGTTATCCGCTCACAATTC
CACACAACATACGAGCCGGAAGCATAAAGTGTAAAGCCTGGGGTGCCTAATGAGTGAGCTAACTCACATT
AATTGCGTTGCGCTCACTGCCCGCTTTCCAGTCGGGAAACCTGTCGTGCCAGCTGCATTAATGAATCGGC
CAACGCGCGGGGAGAGGCGGTTTGCGTATTGGGCGCTCTTCCGCTTCCTCGCTCACTGACTCGCTGCGCT
CGGTCGTTCGGCTGCGGCGAGCGGTATCAGCTCACTCAAAGGCGG
